>Addgene plasmid #121347 | pUC57-Kan_GY11_00096851 | depositor full sequence | sequence record 231421 | pUC57-Kan_GY11_00096851 sequence 2851 bps
TCGCGCGTTTCGGTGATGACGGTGAAAACCTCTGACACATGCAGCTCCCGGAGACGGTCACAGCTTGTCT
GTAAGCGGATGCCGGGAGCAGACAAGCCCGTCAGGGCGCGTCAGCGGGTGTTGGCGGGTGTCGGGGCTGG
CTTAACTATGCGGCATCAGAGCAGATTGTACTGAGAGTGCACCATATGCGGTGTGAAATACCGCACAGAT
GCGTAAGGAGAAAATACCGCATCAGGCGCCATTCGCCATTCAGGCTGCGCAACTGTTGGGAAGGGCGATC
GGTGCGGGCCTCTTCGCTATTACGCCAGCTGGCGAAAGGGGGATGTGCTGCAAGGCGATTAAGTTGGGTA
ACGCCAGGGTTTTCCCAGTCACGACGTTGTAAAACGACGGCCAGTGAATTGACGCGTATTGGGATGGAAC
TTGGTCTCTAATGTTGCCAACTGGTGGTTTGCCAGGTTCTTCTGAATTGGCTGCTCAAGATGGTACTTTG
GCTGCTAGAACTATTGTTGATGAATGTCCAAAATGTCATGGTTCTGATTGGGGTTGTACTTCTGAACCAT
CTACTACTTTGTCTCCATTGGCTGCTAATTTGATGGCTTTGAATCATTCTACTCCAGCTTGAGCTTAGAG
ACCAAGTTCCATCCCAATGGCGCGCCGAGCTTGGCTCGAGCATGGTCATAGCTGTTTCCTGTGTGAAATT
GTTATCCGCTCACAATTCCACACAACATACGAGCCGGAAGCATAAAGTGTAAAGCCTGGGGTGCCTAATG
AGTGAGCTAACTCACATTAATTGCGTTGCGCTCACTGCCCGCTTTCCAGTCGGGAAACCTGTCGTGCCAG
CTGCATTAATGAATCGGCCAACGCGCGGGGAGAGGCGGTTTGCGTATTGGGCGCTCTTCCGCTTCCTCGC
TCACTGACTCGCTGCGCTCGGTCGTTCGGCTGCGGCGAGCGGTATCAGCTCACTCAAAGGCGGTAATACG
GTTATCCACAGAATCAGGGGATAACGCAGGAAAGAACATGTGAGCAAAAGGCCAGCAAAAGGCCAGGAAC
CGTAAAAAGGCCGCGTTGCTGGCGTTTTTCCATAGGCTCCGCCCCCCTGACGAGCATCACAAAAATCGAC
GCTCAAGTCAGAGGTGGCGAAACCCGACAGGACTATAAAGATACCAGGCGTTTCCCCCTGGAAGCTCCCT
CGTGCGCTCTCCTGTTCCGACCCTGCCGCTTACCGGATACCTGTCCGCCTTTCTCCCTTCGGGAAGCGTG
GCGCTTTCTCATAGCTCACGCTGTAGGTATCTCAGTTCGGTGTAGGTCGTTCGCTCCAAGCTGGGCTGTG
TGCACGAACCCCCCGTTCAGCCCGACCGCTGCGCCTTATCCGGTAACTATCGTCTTGAGTCCAACCCGGT
AAGACACGACTTATCGCCACTGGCAGCAGCCACTGGTAACAGGATTAGCAGAGCGAGGTATGTAGGCGGT
GCTACAGAGTTCTTGAAGTGGTGGCCTAACTACGGCTACACTAGAAGAACAGTATTTGGTATCTGCGCTC
TGCTGAAGCCAGTTACCTTCGGAAAAAGAGTTGGTAGCTCTTGATCCGGCAAACAAACCACCGCTGGTAG
CGGTGGTTTTTTTGTTTGCAAGCAGCAGATTACGCGCAGAAAAAAAGGATCTCAAGAAGATCCTTTGATC
TTTTCTACGGGGTCTGACGCTCAGTGGAACGAAAACTCACGTTAAGGGATTTTGGTCATGAGATTATCAA
AAAGGATCTTCACCTAGATCCTTTTAAATTAAAAATGAAGTTTTAAATCAATCTAAAGTATATATGAGTA
AACTTGGTCTGACAGTTAGAAAAACTCATCGAGCATCAAATGAAACTGCAATTTATTCATATCAGGATTA
TCAATACCATATTTTTGAAAAAGCCGTTTCTGTAATGAAGGAGAAAACTCACCGAGGCAGTTCCATAGGA
TGGCAAGATCCTGGTATCGGTCTGCGATTCCGACTCGTCCAACATCAATACAACCTATTAATTTCCCCTC
GTCAAAAATAAGGTTATCAAGTGAGAAATCACCATGAGTGACGACTGAATCCGGTGAGAATGGCAAAAGT
TTATGCATTTCTTTCCAGACTTGTTCAACAGGCCAGCCATTACGCTCGTCATCAAAATCACTCGCATCAA
CCAAACCGTTATTCATTCGTGATTGCGCCTGAGCGAGACGAAATACGCGATCGCTGTTAAAAGGACAATT
ACAAACAGGAATCGAATGCAACCGGCGCAGGAACACTGCCAGCGCATCAACAATATTTTCACCTGAATCA
GGATATTCTTCTAATACCTGGAATGCTGTTTTCCCAGGGATCGCAGTGGTGAGTAACCATGCATCATCAG
GAGTACGGATAAAATGCTTGATGGTCGGAAGAGGCATAAATTCCGTCAGCCAGTTTAGTCTGACCATCTC
ATCTGTAACATCATTGGCAACGCTACCTTTGCCATGTTTCAGAAACAACTCTGGCGCATCGGGCTTCCCA
TACAATCGATAGATTGTCGCACCTGATTGCCCGACATTATCGCGAGCCCATTTATACCCATATAAATCAG
CATCCATGTTGGAATTTAATCGCGGCCTAGAGCAAGACGTTTCCCGTTGAATATGGCTCATACTCTTCCT
TTTTCAATATTATTGAAGCATTTATCAGGGTTATTGTCTCATGAGCGGATACATATTTGAATGTATTTAG
AAAAATAAACAAATAGGGGTTCCGCGCACATTTCCCCGAAAAGTGCCACCTGACGTCTAAGAAACCATTA
TTATCATGACATTAACCTATAAAAATAGGCGTATCACGAGGCCCTTTCGTC
Features (pLannotate 1.2.2; 10 found; start..end, strand, type, name):
    137..236     +  misc_feature   bom (fragment): basis of mobility region from pBR322
    242..399     -  CDS            lacZα (fragment): LacZα fragment of β-galactosidase; lacZ fragment
    699..715     -  protein_bind   lac operator: The lac repressor binds to the lac operator to inhibit transcription in E. coli. This inhibition can be relieved by adding lactose or isopropyl-β-D-thiogalactopyranoside (IPTG). lac repressor encoded by lacI
    723..753     -  promoter       lac promoter: promoter for the E. coli lac operon
    768..789     -  protein_bind   CAP binding site: CAP binding activates transcription in the presence of cAMP. E. coli catabolite activator protein
    802..894     -  CDS            lacI (fragment): lac repressor; lacI; The lac repressor binds to the lac operator to inhibit transcription in E. coli. This inhibition can be relieved by adding lactose or isopropyl-β-D-thiogalactopyranoside (IPTG).
   1077..1665    -  rep_origin     ori: high-copy-number ColE1/pMB1/pBR322/pUC origin of replication
   1836..2651    -  CDS            KanR: aminoglycoside phosphotransferase; aph(3')-Ia; confers resistance to kanamycin in bacteria or G418 (Geneticin®) in eukaryotes
   2652..2756    -  promoter       AmpR promoter: bla
   2851..35      +  CDS            rop (fragment) (across the origin): Rop protein, which maintains plasmids at low copy number; rop
