[The description below was written by a language model from this plasmid's Addgene catalogue record and pLannotate feature annotations shown in this document.]
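Description:
pUC57-Kan_GY11_00096851 is a small, high-copy bacterial cloning plasmid that serves as a Level 0 module for Golden Gate assembly. It is built on the pUC57-Kan backbone and carries the insert GY11_00096851, which the record attributes to the rice blast fungus Magnaporthe oryzae. It belongs to a clone resource of M. oryzae effectors that share sequence and structural similarity across host-specific lineages. The sequence record is 2,851 nt against a stated backbone of 2,626 bp, implying a short insert of roughly a couple of hundred base pairs. The record gives no functional description of the encoded protein and does not say which Type IIS enzyme or overhangs flank the module.

Propagation in E. coli relies on the ColE1/pUC-type origin, and selection is by kanamycin through the aph(3')-Ia aminoglycoside phosphotransferase gene, which is annotated as driven by the AmpR (bla) promoter. The insert was placed at the EcoRV site within the lacZα region. The feature table shows the lac promoter, lac operator and CAP binding site upstream of a lacZα fragment, with an unannotated gap between them that presumably holds the effector sequence, although the table does not label the insert itself. Interruption of lacZα is the basis of the blue/white screening listed as the selectable marker. Short remnants of lacI, rop and the pBR322 bom region are backbone leftovers. No eukaryotic promoter, tag or terminator is present, so this is a storage and donor part rather than an expression vector. The coding module is meant to be moved by Golden Gate cloning into higher-level vectors with chosen regulatory elements, and M13 primer sites allow sequence verification.
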