Addgene plasmid #121347: pUC57-Kan_GY11_00096851
Purpose: Level 0 Golden-Gate compatible vector
Depositing lab: Sophien Kamoun. Depositing organization: Sainsbury Laboratory, Norwich. Publication: A Clone Resource of Magnaporthe oryzae Effectors That Share Sequence and Structural Similarities Across Host-Specific Lineages. Petit-Houdenot Y, Langner T, Harant A, Win J, Kamoun S. Mol Plant Microbe Interact. 2020 Aug;33(8):1032-1035. doi: 10.1094/MPMI-03-20-0052-A. Epub 2020 Jun 22. PubMed 32460610.
Backbone
  Vector backbone: pUC57-Kan
  Backbone size w/o insert (bp): 2626
  Vector type: Golden Gate
  Selectable markers: lacZ
Growth in bacteria
  Bacterial resistance: Kanamycin, 50 μg/mL
  Growth temperature: 37°C
  Growth strain: DH5alpha
  Copy number: High Copy
Gene/Insert
  Gene/Insert name: GY11_00096851
  Mutation: Magnaporthe oryzae
  Cloning method: Restriction Enzyme; 5′ cloning site EcoRV (unknown if destroyed); 3′ cloning site EcoRV (unknown if destroyed)
  Sequencing primers: 5′ M13Fw; 3′ M13Rv
Terms and licenses: Academic/Nonprofit Terms; Industry Terms: Not Available to Industry
How to cite: pUC57-Kan_GY11_00096851 was a gift from Sophien Kamoun (Addgene plasmid # 121347 ; http://n2t.net/addgene:121347 ; RRID:Addgene_121347)
