>Addgene plasmid #121347 | pUC57-Kan_GY11_00096851 | depositor partial sequence | sequence record 230946 | GY11_00096851
TTGGTCTCTAATGTTGCCAACTGGTGGTTTGCCAGGTTCTTCTGAATTGGCTGCTCAAGATGGTACTTTG
GCTGCTAGAACTATTGTTGATGAATGTCCAAAATGTCATGGTTCTGATTGGGGTTGTACTTCTGAACCAT
CTACTACTTTGTCTCCATTGGCTGCTAATTTGATGGCTTTGAATCATTCTACTCCAGCTTGAGCTTAGAG
ACCAA
