>Addgene plasmid #121347 | pUC57-Kan_GY11_00096851 | depositor partial sequence | sequence record 230947 | empty_vector
TCGCGCGTTTCGGTGATGACGGTGAAAACCTCTGACACATGCAGCTCCCGGAGACGGTCACAGCTTGTCT
GTAAGCGGATGCCGGGAGCAGACAAGCCCGTCAGGGCGCGTCAGCGGGTGTTGGCGGGTGTCGGGGCTGG
CTTAACTATGCGGCATCAGAGCAGATTGTACTGAGAGTGCACCATATGCGGTGTGAAATACCGCACAGAT
GCGTAAGGAGAAAATACCGCATCAGGCGCCATTCGCCATTCAGGCTGCGCAACTGTTGGGAAGGGCGATC
GGTGCGGGCCTCTTCGCTATTACGCCAGCTGGCGAAAGGGGGATGTGCTGCAAGGCGATTAAGTTGGGTA
ACGCCAGGGTTTTCCCAGTCACGACGTTGTAAAACGACGGCCAGTGAATTGACGCGTATTGGGATATCCC
AATGGCGCGCCGAGCTTGGCTCGAGCATGGTCATAGCTGTTTCCTGTGTGAAATTGTTATCCGCTCACAA
TTCCACACAACATACGAGCCGGAAGCATAAAGTGTAAAGCCTGGGGTGCCTAATGAGTGAGCTAACTCAC
ATTAATTGCGTTGCGCTCACTGCCCGCTTTCCAGTCGGGAAACCTGTCGTGCCAGCTGCATTAATGAATC
GGCCAACGCGCGGGGAGAGGCGGTTTGCGTATTGGGCGCTCTTCCGCTTCCTCGCTCACTGACTCGCTGC
GCTCGGTCGTTCGGCTGCGGCGAGCGGTATCAGCTCACTCAAAGGCGGTAATACGGTTATCCACAGAATC
AGGGGATAACGCAGGAAAGAACATGTGAGCAAAAGGCCAGCAAAAGGCCAGGAACCGTAAAAAGGCCGCG
TTGCTGGCGTTTTTCCATAGGCTCCGCCCCCCTGACGAGCATCACAAAAATCGACGCTCAAGTCAGAGGT
GGCGAAACCCGACAGGACTATAAAGATACCAGGCGTTTCCCCCTGGAAGCTCCCTCGTGCGCTCTCCTGT
TCCGACCCTGCCGCTTACCGGATACCTGTCCGCCTTTCTCCCTTCGGGAAGCGTGGCGCTTTCTCATAGC
TCACGCTGTAGGTATCTCAGTTCGGTGTAGGTCGTTCGCTCCAAGCTGGGCTGTGTGCACGAACCCCCCG
TTCAGCCCGACCGCTGCGCCTTATCCGGTAACTATCGTCTTGAGTCCAACCCGGTAAGACACGACTTATC
GCCACTGGCAGCAGCCACTGGTAACAGGATTAGCAGAGCGAGGTATGTAGGCGGTGCTACAGAGTTCTTG
AAGTGGTGGCCTAACTACGGCTACACTAGAAGAACAGTATTTGGTATCTGCGCTCTGCTGAAGCCAGTTA
CCTTCGGAAAAAGAGTTGGTAGCTCTTGATCCGGCAAACAAACCACCGCTGGTAGCGGTGGTTTTTTTGT
TTGCAAGCAGCAGATTACGCGCAGAAAAAAAGGATCTCAAGAAGATCCTTTGATCTTTTCTACGGGGTCT
GACGCTCAGTGGAACGAAAACTCACGTTAAGGGATTTTGGTCATGAGATTATCAAAAAGGATCTTCACCT
AGATCCTTTTAAATTAAAAATGAAGTTTTAAATCAATCTAAAGTATATATGAGTAAACTTGGTCTGACAG
TTAGAAAAACTCATCGAGCATCAAATGAAACTGCAATTTATTCATATCAGGATTATCAATACCATATTTT
TGAAAAAGCCGTTTCTGTAATGAAGGAGAAAACTCACCGAGGCAGTTCCATAGGATGGCAAGATCCTGGT
ATCGGTCTGCGATTCCGACTCGTCCAACATCAATACAACCTATTAATTTCCCCTCGTCAAAAATAAGGTT
ATCAAGTGAGAAATCACCATGAGTGACGACTGAATCCGGTGAGAATGGCAAAAGTTTATGCATTTCTTTC
CAGACTTGTTCAACAGGCCAGCCATTACGCTCGTCATCAAAATCACTCGCATCAACCAAACCGTTATTCA
TTCGTGATTGCGCCTGAGCGAGACGAAATACGCGATCGCTGTTAAAAGGACAATTACAAACAGGAATCGA
ATGCAACCGGCGCAGGAACACTGCCAGCGCATCAACAATATTTTCACCTGAATCAGGATATTCTTCTAAT
ACCTGGAATGCTGTTTTCCCAGGGATCGCAGTGGTGAGTAACCATGCATCATCAGGAGTACGGATAAAAT
GCTTGATGGTCGGAAGAGGCATAAATTCCGTCAGCCAGTTTAGTCTGACCATCTCATCTGTAACATCATT
GGCAACGCTACCTTTGCCATGTTTCAGAAACAACTCTGGCGCATCGGGCTTCCCATACAATCGATAGATT
GTCGCACCTGATTGCCCGACATTATCGCGAGCCCATTTATACCCATATAAATCAGCATCCATGTTGGAAT
TTAATCGCGGCCTAGAGCAAGACGTTTCCCGTTGAATATGGCTCATACTCTTCCTTTTTCAATATTATTG
AAGCATTTATCAGGGTTATTGTCTCATGAGCGGATACATATTTGAATGTATTTAGAAAAATAAACAAATA
GGGGTTCCGCGCACATTTCCCCGAAAAGTGCCACCTGACGTCTAAGAAACCATTATTATCATGACATTAA
CCTATAAAAATAGGCGTATCACGAGGCCCTTTCGTC
