>Addgene plasmid #121347 | pUC57-Kan_GY11_00096851 | addgene partial sequence | sequence record 238225 | M13-F20 5'-TGTAAAACGACGGCCAGT-3'
CTTGGTCTCTAATGTTGCCAACTGGTGGTTTGCCAGGTTCTTCTGAATTGGCTGCTCAAGATGGTACTTT
GGCTGCTAGAACTATTGTTGATGAATGTCCAAAATGTCATGGTTCTGATTGGGGTTGTACTTCTGAACCA
TCTACTACTTTGTCTCCATTGGCTGCTAATTTGATGGCTTTGAATCATTCTACTCCAGCTTGAGCTTAGA
GACCAAGTTCCATCCCAATGGCGCGCCGAGCTTGGCTCGAGCATGGTCATAGCTGTTTCCTGTGTGAAAT
TGTTATCCGCTCACAATTCCACACAACATACGAGCCGGAAGCATAAAGTGTAAAGCCTGGGGTGCCTAAT
GAGTGAGCTAACTCACATTAATTGCGTTGCGCTCACTGCCCGCTTTCCAGTCGGGAAACCTGTCGTGCCA
GCTGCATTAATGAATCGGCCAACGCGCGGGGAGAGGCGGTTTGCGTATTGGGCGCTCTTCCGCTTCCTCG
CTCACTGACTCGCTGCGCTCGGTCGTTCGGCTGCGGCGAGCGGTATCAGCTCACTCAAAGGCGGTAATAC
GGTTATCCACAGAATCAGGGGATAACGCAGGAAAGAACATGTGAGCAAAAGGCCAGCAAAAGGCCAGGAA
CCGTAAAAAGGCCGCGTTGCTGGCGTTTTTCCATAGGCTCCGCCCCCCTGACGAGCATCACAAAAATCGA
CGCTCAAGTCAGAGGTGGCGAAACCCGACAGGACTATAAAGATACCAGGCGTTTCCCCCTGGAAGCTCCC
TCGTGCGCTCTCCTGTTCCGACCCTGCCGCTTACCGGATACCTGTCCGCCTTTCTCCCTTCGGGAAGCGT
GGCGCTTTCTCATAGCTCACGCTGTAGGTATCTCAGTTCGGTGTAGGTCGTTCGCTCCAAGCTGGGCTGT
GTGCACGAACCCCCCGTTCAGCCCGACCGCTGCGCCTTATCCGGTAACTATCGTCTTGAGTCCAACCCGG
TAAGA
